Addgene plasmid #98962: gRNA-CXCR4(90)
Purpose: Mammalian expression plasmid for CRISPR gRNA targeting human CXCR4 exon 2
Depositing lab: Erik Procko. Publication: Mapping Interaction Sites on Human Chemokine Receptors by Deep Mutational Scanning. Heredia JD, Park J, Brubaker RJ, Szymanski SK, Gill KS, Procko E. J Immunol. 2018 Apr 20. pii: jimmunol.1800343. doi: 10.4049/jimmunol.1800343. PubMed 29678950.
Backbone
  Vector backbone: pCR-Blunt II-TOPO
  Backbone manufacturer: Invitrogen
  Total vector size (bp): 3974
  Modifications to backbone: Insert was cloned into the gRNA_Cloning Vector (Addgene Plasmid #41824) from the George Church laboratory.
  Vector type: Mammalian Expression, CRISPR
Growth in bacteria
  Bacterial resistance: Kanamycin, 50 μg/mL
  Growth temperature: 37°C
  Growth strain: DH5alpha
  Copy number: High Copy
Gene/Insert
  Gene/Insert name: CXCR4 (alt name: CD184)
  Species: H. sapiens (human)
  Mutation: Encodes a gRNA for CRISPR-mediated targeting of CXCR4.
  GenBank ID: NM_003467
  Entrez Gene: CXCR4 (a.k.a. CD184, D2S201E, FB22, HM89, HSY3RR, LAP-3, LAP3, LCR1, LESTR, NPY3R, NPYR, NPYRL, NPYY3R, WHIM, WHIMS, WHIMS1)
  Promoter: U6
  Cloning method: Gibson Cloning
  Sequencing primers: 5′ T7
Terms and licenses: Academic/Nonprofit Terms; Industry Terms: Not Available to Industry
How to cite: gRNA-CXCR4(90) was a gift from Erik Procko (Addgene plasmid # 98962 ; http://n2t.net/addgene:98962 ; RRID:Addgene_98962)
