[The description below was written by a language model from this plasmid's Addgene catalogue record and pLannotate feature annotations shown in this document.]
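Description:
gRNA-CXCR4(90) is a small (about 4 kb) mammalian CRISPR guide RNA expression plasmid built on the pCR-Blunt II-TOPO backbone. It was made by Gibson cloning of a targeting sequence into a general-purpose gRNA cloning vector. It replicates in E. coli from a high-copy ColE1/pUC-type origin and is selected with kanamycin through the Tn5-derived NeoR/KanR gene. A bleomycin/Zeocin resistance gene (BleoR) is also annotated. Other leftovers of the TOPO backbone include fragments of lacZα and ccdB, the lac promoter/operator region, a partial Tn5 transposase sequence, and a bom fragment. None of these contributes to the plasmid's CRISPR function, and because ccdB is only a fragment the plasmid can be maintained in ordinary cloning strains.

The payload is a compact RNA polymerase III cassette. A human U6 promoter is followed by a short unannotated gap that is presumably the CXCR4-specific spacer, and then by the Streptococcus pyogenes Cas9 guide RNA scaffold. According to the record, the guide targets exon 2 of human CXCR4 (CD184). The cassette is bracketed by partial attB1 and attB2 Gateway sites and by outward-lying T7 and SP6 promoters, with the T7 site used for sequencing. No Cas9 gene and no mammalian promoter for a selection marker are annotated, so the nuclease must be supplied separately, for instance by co-transfection.

The plasmid is intended for Cas9-directed cleavage of the endogenous CXCR4 locus in human cells, and it was deposited with a study that mapped interaction sites on human chemokine receptors by deep mutational scanning. The depositor sequence and the repository's sequencing result carry the same features in the same order, differing only in start coordinate and by a single nucleotide in length.
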