Features (pLannotate 1.2.2; 18 found; start..end, strand, type, name):
    182..770     -  rep_origin     ori: high-copy-number ColE1/pMB1/pBR322/pUC origin of replication
    908..1282    -  CDS            BleoR: antibiotic-binding protein; Sh ble from Streptoalloteichus hindustanus; confers resistance to bleomycin, phleomycin, and Zeocin™
   1302..1390    -  promoter       AmpR promoter (fragment): bla
   1417..1468    +  misc_feature   bom (fragment): basis of mobility region from pBR322
   1489..2283    -  CDS            NeoR/KanR: aminoglycoside phosphotransferase from Tn5; aph(3')-II (or nptII); confers resistance to neomycin, kanamycin, and G418 (Geneticin®)
   2315..2584    -  CDS            tnpA (fragment): TN5P_ECOLX - Also known as tnp. Experimental evidence at protein level: Swiss-Prot protein existence level 1. Mediates transposition of transposon Tn5 by a 'cut and paste' mechanism. First, the monomeric transposase binds the 19 bp inverted DNA repeats flanking the transposon. Then, dimerization of the DNA- bound transposase creates a synaptic DNA complex. After nicking of the first DNA strand, excision of the transposon proceeds through a series of intermediates. The transposase then mediates the insertion of the transposon at a new site by strand transfer. The activity of the wild- type tran
   2632..2935    -  CDS            ccdB (fragment): CcdB, a bacterial toxin that poisons DNA gyrase; ccdB; Plasmids containing the ccdB gene cannot be propagated in standard E. coli strains.
   2945..3092    -  CDS            lacZα (fragment): LacZα fragment of β-galactosidase; lacZ fragment
   3095..3113    +  promoter       T7 promoter: promoter for bacteriophage T7 RNA polymerase
   3182..3201    +  protein_bind   attB1 (fragment): mutant version of attB; recombination site for the Gateway® BP reaction BP Clonase™
   3253..3493    +  promoter       U6 promoter: RNA polymerase III promoter for human U6 snRNA
   3522..3597    +  misc_RNA       gRNA scaffold: guide RNA scaffold for the Streptococcus pyogenes CRISPR/Cas9 system
   3609..3630    -  protein_bind   attB2 (fragment): mutant version of attB; recombination site for the Gateway® BP reaction BP Clonase™
   3718..3736    -  promoter       SP6 promoter: promoter for bacteriophage SP6 RNA polymerase
   3778..3794    -  protein_bind   lac operator: The lac repressor binds to the lac operator to inhibit transcription in E. coli. This inhibition can be relieved by adding lactose or isopropyl-β-D-thiogalactopyranoside (IPTG). lac repressor encoded by lacI
   3802..3832    -  promoter       lac promoter: promoter for the E. coli lac operon
   3847..3868    -  protein_bind   CAP binding site: CAP binding activates transcription in the presence of cAMP. E. coli catabolite activator protein
   3881..3973    -  CDS            lacI (fragment): lac repressor; lacI; The lac repressor binds to the lac operator to inhibit transcription in E. coli. This inhibition can be relieved by adding lactose or isopropyl-β-D-thiogalactopyranoside (IPTG).
>Addgene plasmid #98962 | gRNA-CXCR4(90) | depositor full sequence | sequence record 181261 | gRNA-CXCR4(90) sequence 3974 bps
CTTCCGCTTCCTCGCTCACTGACTCGCTGCGCTCGGTCGTTCGGCTGCGGCGAGCGGTATCAGCTCACTC
AAAGGCGGTAATACGGTTATCCACAGAATCAGGGGATAACGCAGGAAAGAACATGTGAGCAAAAGGCCAG
CAAAAGCCCAGGAACCGTAAAAAGGCCGCGTTGCTGGCGTTTTTCCATAGGCTCCGCCCCCCTGACGAGC
ATCACAAAAATCGACGCTCAAGTCAGAGGTGGCGAAACCCGACAGGACTATAAAGATACCAGGCGTTTCC
CCCTGGAAGCTCCCTCGTGCGCTCTCCTGTTCCGACCCTGCCGCTTACCGGATACCTGTCCGCCTTTCTC
CCTTCGGGAAGCGTGGCGCTTTCTCATAGCTCACGCTGTAGGTATCTCAGTTCGGTGTAGGTCGTTCGCT
CCAAGCTGGGCTGTGTGCACGAACCCCCCGTTCAGCCCGACCGCTGCGCCTTATCCGGTAACTATCGTCT
TGAGTCCAACCCGGTAAGACACGACTTATCGCCACTGGCAGCAGCCACTGGTAACAGGATTAGCAGAGCG
AGGTATGTAGGCGGTGCTACAGAGTTCTTGAAGTGGTGGCCTAACTACGGCTACACTAGAAGGACAGTAT
TTGGTATCTGCGCTCTGCTGAAGCCAGTTACCTTCGGAAAAAGAGTTGGTAGCTCTTGATCCGGCAAACA
AACCACCGCTGGTAGCGGTGGTTTTTTTGTTTGCAAGCAGCAGATTACGCGCAGAAAAAAAGGATCTCAA
GAAGATCCTTTGATCTTTTCTACGGGGTCTGACGCTCAGTGGAACGAAAACTCACGTTAAGGGATTTTGG
TCATGAGATTATCAAAAAGGATCTTCACCTAGATCCTTTTAAATTAAAAATGAAGTTTTAGCACGTGTCA
GTCCTGCTCCTCGGCCACGAAGTGCACGCAGTTGCCGGCCGGGTCGCGCAGGGCGAACTCCCGCCCCCAC
GGCTGCTCGCCGATCTCGGTCATGGCCGGCCCGGAGGCGTCCCGGAAGTTCGTGGACACGACCTCCGACC
ACTCGGCGTACAGCTCGTCCAGGCCGCGCACCCACACCCAGGCCAGGGTGTTGTCCGGCACCACCTGGTC
CTGGACCGCGCTGATGAACAGGGTCACGTCGTCCCGGACCACACCGGCGAAGTCGTCCTCCACGAAGTCC
CGGGAGAACCCGAGCCGGTCGGTCCAGAACTCGACCGCTCCGGCGACGTCGCGCGCGGTGAGCACCGGAA
CGGCACTGGTCAACTTGGCCATGGTGGCCCTCCTCACGTGCTATTATTGAAGCATTTATCAGGGTTATTG
TCTCATGAGCGGATACATATTTGAATGTATTTAGAAAAATAAACAAATAGGGGTTCCGCGCACATTTCCC
CGAAAAGTGCCACCTGTATGCGGTGTGAAATACCGCACAGATGCGTAAGGAGAAAATACCGCATCAGGAA
ATTGTAAGCGTTAATAATTCAGAAGAACTCGTCAAGAAGGCGATAGAAGGCGATGCGCTGCGAATCGGGA
GCGGCGATACCGTAAAGCACGAGGAAGCGGTCAGCCCATTCGCCGCCAAGCTCTTCAGCAATATCACGGG
TAGCCAACGCTATGTCCTGATAGCGGTCCGCCACACCCAGCCGGCCACAGTCGATGAATCCAGAAAAGCG
GCCATTTTCCACCATGATATTCGGCAAGCAGGCATCGCCATGGGTCACGACGAGATCCTCGCCGTCGGGC
ATGCTCGCCTTGAGCCTGGCGAACAGTTCGGCTGGCGCGAGCCCCTGATGCTCTTCGTCCAGATCATCCT
GATCGACAAGACCGGCTTCCATCCGAGTACGTGCTCGCTCGATGCGATGTTTCGCTTGGTGGTCGAATGG
GCAGGTAGCCGGATCAAGCGTATGCAGCCGCCGCATTGCATCAGCCATGATGGATACTTTCTCGGCAGGA
GCAAGGTGAGATGACAGGAGATCCTGCCCCGGCACTTCGCCCAATAGCAGCCAGTCCCTTCCCGCTTCAG
TGACAACGTCGAGCACAGCTGCGCAAGGAACGCCCGTCGTGGCCAGCCACGATAGCCGCGCTGCCTCGTC
TTGCAGTTCATTCAGGGCACCGGACAGGTCGGTCTTGACAAAAAGAACCGGGCGCCCCTGCGCTGACAGC
CGGAACACGGCGGCATCAGAGCAGCCGATTGTCTGTTGTGCCCAGTCATAGCCGAATAGCCTCTCCACCC
AAGCGGCCGGAGAACCTGCGTGCAATCCATCTTGTTCAATCATGCGAAACGATCCTCATCCTGTCTCTTG
ATCAGAGCTTGATCCCCTGCGCCATCAGATCCTTGGCGGCGAGAAAGCCATCCAGTTTACTTTGCAGGGC
TTCCCAACCTTACCAGAGGGCGCCCCAGCTGGCAATTCCGGTTCGCTTGCTGTCCATAAAACCGCCCAGT
CTAGCTATCGCCATGTAAGCCCACTGCAAGCTACCTGCTTTCTCTTTGCGCTTGCGTTTTCCCTTGTCCA
GATAGCCCAGTAGCTGACATTCATCCGGGGTCAGCACCGTTTCTGCGGACTGGCTTTCTACGTGAAAAGG
ATCTAGGTGAAGATCCTTTTTGATAATCTCATGCCTGACATTTATATTCCCCAGAACATCAGGTTAATGG
CGTTTTTGATGTCATTTTCGCGGTGGCTGAGATCAGCCACTTCTTCCCCGATAACGGAGACCGGCACACT
GGCCATATCGGTGGTCATCATGCGCCAGCTTTCATCCCCGATATGCACCACCGGGTAAAGTTCACGGGAG
ACTTTATCTGACAGCAGACGTGCACTGGCCAGGGGGATCACCATCCGTCGCCCCGGCGTGTCAATAATAT
CACTCTGTACATCCACAAACAGACGATAACGGCTCTCTCTTTTATAGGTGTAAACCTTAAACTGCCGTAC
GTATAGGCTGCGCAACTGTTGGGAAGGGCGATCGGTGCGGGCCTCTTCGCTATTACGCCAGCTGGCGAAA
GGGGGATGTGCTGCAAGGCGATTAAGTTGGGTAACGCCAGGGTTTTCCCAGTCACGACGTTGTAAAACGA
CGGCCAGTGAATTGTAATACGACTCACTATAGGGCGAATTGGGCCCTCTAGATGCATGCTCGAGCGGCCG
CCAGTGTGATGGATATCTGCAGAATTCGCCCTTTGTACAAAAAAGCAGGCTTTAAAGGAACCAATTCAGT
CGACTGGATCCGGTACCAAGGTCGGGCAGGAAGAGGGCCTATTTCCCATGATTCCTTCATATTTGCATAT
ACGATACAAGGCTGTTAGAGAGATAATTAGAATTAATTTGACTGTAAACACAAAGATATTAGTACAAAAT
ACGTGACGTAGAAAGTAATAATTTCTTGGGTAGTTTGCAGTTTTAAAATTATGTTTTAAAATGGACTATC
ATATGCTTACCGTAACTTGAAAGTATTTCGATTTCTTGGCTTTATATATCTTGTGGAAAGGACGAAACAC
CGACTTCAGATAACTACACCGGTTTTAGAGCTAGAAATAGCAAGTTAAAATAAGGCTAGTCCGTTATCAA
CTTGAAAAAGTGGCACCGAGTCGGTGCTTTTTTTCTAGACCCAGCTTTCTTGTACAAAGTTGGCATTAAA
GGGCGAATTCCAGCACACTGGCGGCCGTTACTAGTGGATCCGAGCTCGGTACCAAGCTTGATGCATAGCT
TGAGTATTCTATAGTGTCACCTAAATAGCTTGGCGTAATCATGGTCATAGCTGTTTCCTGTGTGAAATTG
TTATCCGCTCACAATTCCACACAACATACGAGCCGGAAGCATAAAGTGTAAAGCCTGGGGTGCCTAATGA
GTGAGCTAACTCACATTAATTGCGTTGCGCTCACTGCCCGCTTTCCAGTCGGGAAACCTGTCGTGCCAGC
TGCATTAATGAATCGGCCAACGCGCGGGGAGAGGCGGTTTGCGTATTGGGCGCT
