Features (pLannotate 1.2.2; 18 found; start..end, strand, type, name):
     24..42      +  promoter       T7 promoter: promoter for bacteriophage T7 RNA polymerase
    111..130     +  protein_bind   attB1 (fragment): mutant version of attB; recombination site for the Gateway® BP reaction BP Clonase™
    182..422     +  promoter       U6 promoter: RNA polymerase III promoter for human U6 snRNA
    451..526     +  misc_RNA       gRNA scaffold: guide RNA scaffold for the Streptococcus pyogenes CRISPR/Cas9 system
    538..559     -  protein_bind   attB2 (fragment): mutant version of attB; recombination site for the Gateway® BP reaction BP Clonase™
    647..665     -  promoter       SP6 promoter: promoter for bacteriophage SP6 RNA polymerase
    707..723     -  protein_bind   lac operator: The lac repressor binds to the lac operator to inhibit transcription in E. coli. This inhibition can be relieved by adding lactose or isopropyl-β-D-thiogalactopyranoside (IPTG). lac repressor encoded by lacI
    731..761     -  promoter       lac promoter: promoter for the E. coli lac operon
    776..797     -  protein_bind   CAP binding site: CAP binding activates transcription in the presence of cAMP. E. coli catabolite activator protein
    810..902     -  CDS            lacI (fragment): lac repressor; lacI; The lac repressor binds to the lac operator to inhibit transcription in E. coli. This inhibition can be relieved by adding lactose or isopropyl-β-D-thiogalactopyranoside (IPTG).
   1085..1673    -  rep_origin     ori: high-copy-number ColE1/pMB1/pBR322/pUC origin of replication
   1811..2185    -  CDS            BleoR: antibiotic-binding protein; Sh ble from Streptoalloteichus hindustanus; confers resistance to bleomycin, phleomycin, and Zeocin™
   2205..2293    -  promoter       AmpR promoter (fragment): bla
   2320..2370    +  misc_feature   bom (fragment): basis of mobility region from pBR322
   2391..3185    -  CDS            NeoR/KanR: aminoglycoside phosphotransferase from Tn5; aph(3')-II (or nptII); confers resistance to neomycin, kanamycin, and G418 (Geneticin®)
   3217..3486    -  CDS            tnpA (fragment): TN5P_ECOLX - Also known as tnp. Experimental evidence at protein level: Swiss-Prot protein existence level 1. Mediates transposition of transposon Tn5 by a 'cut and paste' mechanism. First, the monomeric transposase binds the 19 bp inverted DNA repeats flanking the transposon. Then, dimerization of the DNA- bound transposase creates a synaptic DNA complex. After nicking of the first DNA strand, excision of the transposon proceeds through a series of intermediates. The transposase then mediates the insertion of the transposon at a new site by strand transfer. The activity of the wild- type tran
   3534..3837    -  CDS            ccdB (fragment): CcdB, a bacterial toxin that poisons DNA gyrase; ccdB; Plasmids containing the ccdB gene cannot be propagated in standard E. coli strains.
   3847..21      -  CDS            lacZα (fragment) (across the origin): LacZα fragment of β-galactosidase; lacZ fragment
>Addgene plasmid #98962 | gRNA-CXCR4(90) | addgene full sequence | sequence record 193145 | Addgene NGS Result
GTAAAACGACGGCCAGTGAATTGTAATACGACTCACTATAGGGCGAATTGGGCCCTCTAGATGCATGCTC
GAGCGGCCGCCAGTGTGATGGATATCTGCAGAATTCGCCCTTTGTACAAAAAAGCAGGCTTTAAAGGAAC
CAATTCAGTCGACTGGATCCGGTACCAAGGTCGGGCAGGAAGAGGGCCTATTTCCCATGATTCCTTCATA
TTTGCATATACGATACAAGGCTGTTAGAGAGATAATTAGAATTAATTTGACTGTAAACACAAAGATATTA
GTACAAAATACGTGACGTAGAAAGTAATAATTTCTTGGGTAGTTTGCAGTTTTAAAATTATGTTTTAAAA
TGGACTATCATATGCTTACCGTAACTTGAAAGTATTTCGATTTCTTGGCTTTATATATCTTGTGGAAAGG
ACGAAACACCGACTTCAGATAACTACACCGGTTTTAGAGCTAGAAATAGCAAGTTAAAATAAGGCTAGTC
CGTTATCAACTTGAAAAAGTGGCACCGAGTCGGTGCTTTTTTTCTAGACCCAGCTTTCTTGTACAAAGTT
GGCATTAAAGGGCGAATTCCAGCACACTGGCGGCCGTTACTAGTGGATCCGAGCTCGGTACCAAGCTTGA
TGCATAGCTTGAGTATTCTATAGTGTCACCTAAATAGCTTGGCGTAATCATGGTCATAGCTGTTTCCTGT
GTGAAATTGTTATCCGCTCACAATTCCACACAACATACGAGCCGGAAGCATAAAGTGTAAAGCCTGGGGT
GCCTAATGAGTGAGCTAACTCACATTAATTGCGTTGCGCTCACTGCCCGCTTTCCAGTCGGGAAACCTGT
CGTGCCAGCTGCATTAATGAATCGGCCAACGCGCGGGGAGAGGCGGTTTGCGTATTGGGCGCTCTTCCGC
TTCCTCGCTCACTGACTCGCTGCGCTCGGTCGTTCGGCTGCGGCGAGCGGTATCAGCTCACTCAAAGGCG
GTAATACGGTTATCCACAGAATCAGGGGATAACGCAGGAAAGAACATGTGAGCAAAAGGCCAGCAAAAGG
CCAGGAACCGTAAAAAGGCCGCGTTGCTGGCGTTTTTCCATAGGCTCCGCCCCCCTGACGAGCATCACAA
AAATCGACGCTCAAGTCAGAGGTGGCGAAACCCGACAGGACTATAAAGATACCAGGCGTTTCCCCCTGGA
AGCTCCCTCGTGCGCTCTCCTGTTCCGACCCTGCCGCTTACCGGATACCTGTCCGCCTTTCTCCCTTCGG
GAAGCGTGGCGCTTTCTCATAGCTCACGCTGTAGGTATCTCAGTTCGGTGTAGGTCGTTCGCTCCAAGCT
GGGCTGTGTGCACGAACCCCCCGTTCAGCCCGACCGCTGCGCCTTATCCGGTAACTATCGTCTTGAGTCC
AACCCGGTAAGACACGACTTATCGCCACTGGCAGCAGCCACTGGTAACAGGATTAGCAGAGCGAGGTATG
TAGGCGGTGCTACAGAGTTCTTGAAGTGGTGGCCTAACTACGGCTACACTAGAAGAACAGTATTTGGTAT
CTGCGCTCTGCTGAAGCCAGTTACCTTCGGAAAAAGAGTTGGTAGCTCTTGATCCGGCAAACAAACCACC
GCTGGTAGCGGTGGTTTTTTTGTTTGCAAGCAGCAGATTACGCGCAGAAAAAAAGGATCTCAAGAAGATC
CTTTGATCTTTTCTACGGGGTCTGACGCTCAGTGGAACGAAAACTCACGTTAAGGGATTTTGGTCATGAG
ATTATCAAAAAGGATCTTCACCTAGATCCTTTTAAATTAAAAATGAAGTTTTAGCACGTGTCAGTCCTGC
TCCTCGGCCACGAAGTGCACGCAGTTGCCGGCCGGGTCGCGCAGGGCGAACTCCCGCCCCCACGGCTGCT
CGCCGATCTCGGTCATGGCCGGCCCGGAGGCGTCCCGGAAGTTCGTGGACACGACCTCCGACCACTCGGC
GTACAGCTCGTCCAGGCCGCGCACCCACACCCAGGCCAGGGTGTTGTCCGGCACCACCTGGTCCTGGACC
GCGCTGATGAACAGGGTCACGTCGTCCCGGACCACACCGGCGAAGTCGTCCTCCACGAAGTCCCGGGAGA
ACCCGAGCCGGTCGGTCCAGAACTCGACCGCTCCGGCGACGTCGCGCGCGGTGAGCACCGGAACGGCACT
GGTCAACTTGGCCATGGTGGCCCTCCTCACGTGCTATTATTGAAGCATTTATCAGGGTTATTGTCTCATG
AGCGGATACATATTTGAATGTATTTAGAAAAATAAACAAATAGGGGTTCCGCGCACATTTCCCCGAAAAG
TGCCACCTGATGCGGTGTGAAATACCGCACAGATGCGTAAGGAGAAAATACCGCATCAGGAAATTGTAAG
CGTTAATAATTCAGAAGAACTCGTCAAGAAGGCGATAGAAGGCGATGCGCTGCGAATCGGGAGCGGCGAT
ACCGTAAAGCACGAGGAAGCGGTCAGCCCATTCGCCGCCAAGCTCTTCAGCAATATCACGGGTAGCCAAC
GCTATGTCCTGATAGCGGTCCGCCACACCCAGCCGGCCACAGTCGATGAATCCAGAAAAGCGGCCATTTT
CCACCATGATATTCGGCAAGCAGGCATCGCCATGGGTCACGACGAGATCCTCGCCGTCGGGCATGCTCGC
CTTGAGCCTGGCGAACAGTTCGGCTGGCGCGAGCCCCTGATGCTCTTCGTCCAGATCATCCTGATCGACA
AGACCGGCTTCCATCCGAGTACGTGCTCGCTCGATGCGATGTTTCGCTTGGTGGTCGAATGGGCAGGTAG
CCGGATCAAGCGTATGCAGCCGCCGCATTGCATCAGCCATGATGGATACTTTCTCGGCAGGAGCAAGGTG
AGATGACAGGAGATCCTGCCCCGGCACTTCGCCCAATAGCAGCCAGTCCCTTCCCGCTTCAGTGACAACG
TCGAGCACAGCTGCGCAAGGAACGCCCGTCGTGGCCAGCCACGATAGCCGCGCTGCCTCGTCTTGCAGTT
CATTCAGGGCACCGGACAGGTCGGTCTTGACAAAAAGAACCGGGCGCCCCTGCGCTGACAGCCGGAACAC
GGCGGCATCAGAGCAGCCGATTGTCTGTTGTGCCCAGTCATAGCCGAATAGCCTCTCCACCCAAGCGGCC
GGAGAACCTGCGTGCAATCCATCTTGTTCAATCATGCGAAACGATCCTCATCCTGTCTCTTGATCAGAGC
TTGATCCCCTGCGCCATCAGATCCTTGGCGGCAAGAAAGCCATCCAGTTTACTTTGCAGGGCTTCCCAAC
CTTACCAGAGGGCGCCCCAGCTGGCAATTCCGGTTCGCTTGCTGTCCATAAAACCGCCCAGTCTAGCTAT
CGCCATGTAAGCCCACTGCAAGCTACCTGCTTTCTCTTTGCGCTTGCGTTTTCCCTTGTCCAGATAGCCC
AGTAGCTGACATTCATCCGGGGTCAGCACCGTTTCTGCGGACTGGCTTTCTACGTGAAAAGGATCTAGGT
GAAGATCCTTTTTGATAATCTCATGCCTGACATTTATATTCCCCAGAACATCAGGTTAATGGCGTTTTTG
ATGTCATTTTCGCGGTGGCTGAGATCAGCCACTTCTTCCCCGATAACGGAGACCGGCACACTGGCCATAT
CGGTGGTCATCATGCGCCAGCTTTCATCCCCGATATGCACCACCGGGTAAAGTTCACGGGAGACTTTATC
TGACAGCAGACGTGCACTGGCCAGGGGGATCACCATCCGTCGCCCCGGCGTGTCAATAATATCACTCTGT
ACATCCACAAACAGACGATAACGGCTCTCTCTTTTATAGGTGTAAACCTTAAACTGCCGTACGTATAGGC
TGCGCAACTGTTGGGAAGGGCGATCGGTGCGGGCCTCTTCGCTATTACGCCAGCTGGCGAAAGGGGGATG
TGCTGCAAGGCGATTAAGTTGGGTAACGCCAGGGTTTTCCCAGTCACGACGTT
